Addgene plasmid #239454: pSLQ13960 tyrosinase(Priestia megaterium)
Purpose: express tyrosinase protein and melanin
Depositing lab: Stanley Qi. Depositing organization: Stanford University. Publication: A frugal CRISPR kit for equitable and accessible education in gene editing and synthetic biology. Collins M, Lau MB, Ma W, Shen A, Wang B, Cai S, La Russa M, Jewett MC, Qi LS. Nat Commun. 2024 Aug 3;15(1):6563. doi: 10.1038/s41467-024-50767-2. PubMed 39095367.
Backbone
  Vector backbone: pUC19
  Vector type: Bacterial Expression, CRISPR ; Cell-free system using bacterial extract
Growth in bacteria
  Bacterial resistance: Ampicillin, 100 μg/mL
  Growth temperature: 37°C
  Growth strain: DH5alpha
  Copy number: Unknown
Gene/Insert
  Gene/Insert name: tyrosinase
  Promoter: J23119
  Cloning method: Other
  Sequencing primers: 5′ na
Terms and licenses: Academic/Nonprofit Terms; Industry Terms: Not Available to Industry
How to cite: pSLQ13960 tyrosinase(Priestia megaterium) was a gift from Stanley Qi (Addgene plasmid # 239454 ; http://n2t.net/addgene:239454 ; RRID:Addgene_239454)
