[The description below was written by a language model from this plasmid's Addgene catalogue record and pLannotate feature annotations shown in this document.]
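Description:
pSLQ13960 tyrosinase(Priestia megaterium) is a small (about 3.1 kb) pUC19-derived bacterial expression plasmid, catalogued for bacterial expression, CRISPR applications and cell-free systems based on bacterial extract. It replicates in E. coli from the high-copy ColE1/pMB1/pUC-type origin. Selection is by ampicillin resistance: a β-lactamase (bla) gene driven by its own AmpR promoter and followed by a lambda t0 terminator. A remnant CAP binding site from the pUC lac region lies between the expression cassette and the resistance marker.

The payload is a tyrosinase gene, which the construct name attributes to Priestia megaterium. It is placed under J23119, a strong constitutive synthetic sigma-70 promoter from the Registry of Standard Biological Parts, here in the variant ending with an SpeI site. The cassette is on the reverse strand relative to the origin and AmpR. The automated annotation does not label the tyrosinase coding sequence itself, but an unannotated interval of roughly 950 bp between the J23119 promoter and the downstream terminators is where the insert would be expected. Transcription is stopped by tandem rrnB T1 and T7Te terminators. No tags, reporters or guide RNA elements are annotated, so the CRISPR classification appears to reflect the plasmid's intended context rather than any CRISPR component it carries.

The stated purpose is to express tyrosinase and thereby produce melanin. Tyrosinase oxidises tyrosine to intermediates that polymerise into the dark pigment, giving a readout visible by eye. The associated publication describes a low-cost CRISPR kit for teaching gene editing and synthetic biology, so the plasmid plausibly serves there as a pigment-producing reporter in bacterial-extract reactions, although the record does not spell out that role.
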