Features (pLannotate 1.2.2; 8 found; start..end, strand, type, name):
      1..589     +  rep_origin     ori: high-copy-number ColE1/pMB1/pBR322/pUC origin of replication
    747..774     -  terminator     T7Te terminator: phage T7 early transcription terminator
    790..861     -  terminator     rrnB T1 terminator: transcription terminator T1 from the E. coli rrnB gene
   1811..1845    -  promoter       J23119(SpeI) promoter: bacterial promoter (Registry of Standard Biological Parts BBa J23119) modified to end with an SpeI site
   1858..1879    +  protein_bind   CAP binding site: CAP binding activates transcription in the presence of cAMP. E. coli catabolite activator protein
   1919..2023    +  promoter       AmpR promoter: bla
   2024..2884    +  CDS            AmpR: β-lactamase; bla; confers resistance to ampicillin, carbenicillin, and related antibiotics
   2914..3008    +  terminator     lambda t0 terminator: transcription terminator from phage lambda
>Addgene plasmid #239454 | pSLQ13960 tyrosinase(Priestia megaterium) | addgene full sequence | sequence record 476556 | Addgene NGS Result
TTGAGATCCTTTTTTTCTGCGCGTAATCTGCTGCTTGCAAACAAAAAAACCACCGCTACCAGCGGTGGTT
TGTTTGCCGGATCAAGAGCTACCAACTCTTTTTCCGAAGGTAACTGGCTTCAGCAGAGCGCAGATACCAA
ATACTGTCCTTCTAGTGTAGCCGTAGTTAGGCCACCACTTCAAGAACTCTGTAGCACCGCCTACATACCT
CGCTCTGCTAATCCTGTTACCAGTGGCTGCTGCCAGTGGCGATAAGTCGTGTCTTACCGGGTTGGACTCA
AGACGATAGTTACCGGATAAGGCGCAGCGGTCGGGCTGAACGGGGGGTTCGTGCACACAGCCCAGCTTGG
AGCGAACGACCTACACCGAACTGAGATACCTACAGCGTGAGCTATGAGAAAGCGCCACGCTTCCCGAAGG
GAGAAAGGCGGACAGGTATCCGGTAAGCGGCAGGGTCGGAACAGGAGAGCGCACGAGGGAGCTTCCAGGG
GGAAACGCCTGGTATCTTTATAGTCCTGTCGGGTTTCGCCACCTCTGACTTGAGCGTCGATTTTTGTGAT
GCTCGTCAGGGGGGCGGAGCCTATGGAAAAACGCCAGCAACGCGGCCTTTTTACGGTTCCTGGCCTTTTG
CTGGCCTTTTGCTCACATGTTCTTTCCTGCGTTATCCCCTGATTCTGTGGATAACCGTATTACCGCCTTT
GAGTGAGCTGATACCGCTCGCCGCAGCCGAACGCCCTAGGTATAAACGCAGAAAGGCCCACCCGAAGGTG
AGCCAGTGTGACTCTAGTAGAGAGCGTTCACCGACAAACAACAGATAAAACGAAAGGCCCAGTCTTTCGA
CTGAGCCTTTCGTTTTATTTGATGCCTGGAGATCCTTACTCGAGTTAGCTAGATCGCTTGGACTTTCTCA
GCTCGATGTCGTACACGTAGCCCAGCTTTCTGTGGTTCATCACGTCCTCTGGGGTGGTGTTCCAGGGGTA
CATAGGGTCTCTGAAATTTTGTCCGAAGGGGCCGTTTTTCATAGGCTGGTAATTCTGATCCCGGTGCACG
ATCTGCCACACGCTCCAGATTCTATCCACGTTGGCGTGGTGCAGGAAGAAAACGGGGTCGTTAGGAGCGG
TGGGCACCACGCCCATCTGGCCTCCGACCCATCTGTGCACCCGGTTGTGCAGCTGAGGGCCGTTGATAAA
GCCTTCCAGCTGGTTCCTAAAGCTGTTTTGGCTGGTCATATCCCAAGGTGGGGTATCGTACTGGGTGATT
TTCAGGGCGTTCAGCACGTCGTCTCTTGTGGGCAGTGTTGGGGCTTCCTTAGTGGCGCCGAAGTTCCGCT
TCAGTCCGCCGCTAGGATTGCCCTGCTCGTCGATGGTTGTCCATCTGCCAGCGGCGAAAGGGCCGGTGTC
CACGATGAAGTCCTTCTTAGGGTTGCCATTTCCTCCCATGAAGCCGGCGGACCAGATAGGAGACTGGCTG
GGGTCCTGGAGCTGGGCGTCTGTCTCCCATTCCCAGTAAGGCAGGGTCACCTCGGGGTTCACAGACTGCA
GATCTCTCTCGAACCGCAGCAGGTATTCCCGATGCCAAGGCAGAAAGGCGCTGCTCATGTGAGCGGCGTT
CCGGTCGCTGCCAGGAGGGGTGTGGAACTTGCCGGCAGCGCCGTGCCAGGCGATGTATCTGTCATAGATG
CCCTTTTCCTTCAGGATCAGGACGGCTCTAATGAAATCTCTTTTCTCGGTATCTGTCAGGTGCAGCACGT
TCTTCCGCACTCTGTACTTGTTGCTCATAGATCCTTTCTCCCTTTAGATCTTTTGAATTCACTAGTATTA
TACCTAGGACTGAGCTAGCTGTCAAGCGCAACGCAATTAATGTAAGTTAGCTCACTCATTAGGCACCGAC
GTCAGGTGGCACTTTTCGGGGAAATGTGCGCGGAACCCCTATTTGTTTATTTTTCTAAATACATTCAAAT
ATGTATCCGCTCATGAGACAATAACCCTGATAAATGCTTCAATAATATTGAAAAAGGAAGAGTATGAGTA
TTCAACATTTCCGTGTCGCCCTTATTCCCTTTTTTGCGGCATTTTGCCTTCCTGTTTTTGCTCACCCAGA
AACGCTGGTGAAAGTAAAAGATGCTGAAGATCAGTTGGGTGCACGAGTGGGTTACATCGAACTGGATCTC
AACAGCGGTAAGATCCTTGAGAGTTTTCGCCCCGAAGAACGTTTTCCAATGATGAGCACTTTTAAAGTTC
TGCTATGTGGCGCGGTATTATCCCGTATTGACGCCGGGCAAGAGCAACTCGGTCGCCGCATACACTATTC
TCAGAATGACTTGGTTGAGTACTCACCAGTCACAGAAAAGCATCTTACGGATGGCATGACAGTAAGAGAA
TTATGCAGTGCTGCCATAACCATGAGTGATAACACTGCGGCCAACTTACTTCTGACAACGATCGGAGGAC
CGAAGGAGCTAACCGCTTTTTTGCACAACATGGGGGATCATGTAACTCGCCTTGATCGTTGGGAACCGGA
GCTGAATGAAGCCATACCAAACGACGAGCGTGACACCACGATGCCTGTAGCAATGGCAACAACGTTGCGC
AAACTATTAACTGGCGAACTACTTACTCTAGCTTCCCGGCAACAATTAATAGACTGGATGGAGGCGGATA
AAGTTGCAGGACCACTTCTGCGCTCGGCCCTTCCGGCTGGCTGGTTTATTGCTGATAAATCTGGAGCCGG
TGAGCGTGGGTCTCGCGGTATCATTGCAGCACTGGGGCCAGATGGTAAGCCCTCCCGTATCGTAGTTATC
TACACGACGGGGAGTCAGGCAACTATGGATGAACGAAATAGACAGATCGCTGAGATAGGTGCCTCACTGA
TTAAGCATTGGTAACTGTCAGACCAAGTTTACGAGCTCGCTTGGACTCCTGTTGATAGATCCAGTAATGA
CCTCAGAACTCCATCTGGATTTGTTCAGAACGCTCGGTTGCCGCCGGGCGTTTTTTATTGGTGAGAATCC
AAGCACTAGTCATGACCAAAATCCCTTAACGTGAGTTTTCGTTCCACTGAGCGTCAGACCCCGTAGAAAA
GATCAAAGGATCTTC
